>Addgene plasmid #236688 | pAAVLINK-EF1alpha-5' KDM6A | addgene full sequence | sequence record 479622 | Addgene NGS Result
CCTGCAGGCAGCTGCGCGCTCGCTCGCTCACTGAGGCCGCCCGGGCGTCGGGCGACCTTTGGTCGCCCGG
CCTCAGTGAGCGAGCGAGCGCGCAGAGAGGGAGTGGCCAACTCCATCACTAGGGGTTCCTGCGGCCGCAC
GCGTGTCGACTCTAGAGGATCTGCGATCGCTCCGGTGCCCGTCAGTGGGCAGAGCGCACATCGCCCACAG
TCCCCGAGAAGTTGGGGGGAGGGGTCGGCAATTGAACGGGTGCCTAGAGAAGGTGGCGCGGGGTAAACTG
GGAAAGTGATGTCGTGTACTGGCTCCGCCTTTTTCCCGAGGGTGGGGGAGAACCGTATATAAGTGCAGTA
GTCGCCGTGAACGTTCTTTTTCGCAACGGGTTTGCCGCCAGAACACAGCTGAAGCTTCGAGGGGCTCGCA
TCTCTCCTTCACGCGCCCGCCGCCCTACCTGAGGCCGCCATCCACGCCGGTTGAGTCGCGTTCTGCCGCC
TCCCGCCTGTGGTGCCTCCTGAACTGCGTCCGCCGTCTAGGTAAGTTTAAAGCTCAGGTCGAGACCGGGC
CTTTGTCCGGCGCTCCCTTGGAGCCTACCTAGACTCAGCCGGCTCTCCACGCTTTGCCTGACCCTGCTTG
CTCAACTCTACGTCTTTGTTTCGTTTTCTGTTCTGCGCCGTTACAGATCCAAGCTGTGACCGGCGCCTAC
CGTACGGCCACCATGTACCCTTATGACGTACCTGACTATGCTGGATCTAAATCCTGCGGAGTGTCGCTCG
CTACCGCCGCCGCTGCCGCCGCCGCTTTCGGTGATGAGGAAAAGAAAATGGCGGCGGGAAAAGCGAGCGG
CGAGAGCGAGGAGGCGTCCCCCAGCCTGACAGCCGAGGAGAGGGAGGCGCTCGGCGGACTGGACAGCCGC
CTCTTTGGGTTCGTGAGATTTCATGAAGATGGCGCCAGGACGAAGGCCCTACTGGGCAAGGCTGTTCGCT
GCTATGAATCTCTAATCTTAAAAGCTGAAGGAAAAGTGGAGTCTGATTTCTTTTGTCAATTAGGTCACTT
CAACCTCTTATTGGAAGATTATCCAAAAGCATTATCTGCATACCAGAGGTACTACAGTTTACAGTCTGAC
TACTGGAAGAATGCTGCCTTTTTATATGGTCTTGGTTTGGTCTACTTCCATTATAATGCATTTCAGTGGG
CAATTAAAGCATTTCAGGAGGTGCTTTATGTTGATCCCAGCTTTTGTCGAGCCAAGGAAATTCATTTACG
ACTTGGGCTTATGTTCAAAGTGAACACAGACTATGAGTCTAGTTTAAAGCATTTTCAGTTAGCTTTGGTT
GACTGTAATCCCTGCACTTTGTCCAATGCTGAAATTCAATTTCACATTGCCCACTTATATGAAACCCAGA
GGAAATATCATTCTGCAAAAGAAGCTTATGAACAACTTTTGCAGACAGAGAATCTTTCTGCACAAGTAAA
AGCAACTGTCTTACAACAGTTAGGTTGGATGCATCACACTGTAGATCTCCTGGGAGATAAAGCCACCAAG
GAAAGCTATGCTATTCAGTATCTCCAAAAGTCCTTGGAAGCAGATCCTAATTCTGGCCAGTCCTGGTATT
TCCTCGGAAGGTGCTATTCAAGTATTGGGAAAGTTCAGGATGCCTTTATATCTTACAGGCAGTCTATTGA
TAAATCAGAAGCAAGTGCAGATACATGGTGTTCAATAGGTGTGCTATATCAGCAGCAAAATCAGCCCATG
GATGCTTTACAGGCCTATATTTGTGCTGTACAATTGGACCATGGCCATGCTGCAGCCTGGATGGACCTAG
GCACTCTCTATGAATCCTGCAACCAGCCTCAGGATGCCATTAAATGCTACTTAAATGCAACTAGAAGCAA
AAGTTGTAGTAATACCTCTGCACTTGCAGCACGAATTAAGTATTTACAGGCATGTAAACCTCATCATCCA
AATACTGAACCTGTATTAGGCCTCAGTCAAACACCAATTTCACAGCAATCCTTGCCACTACACATGATTC
CTTCTAGCCAAGTAGATGACCTGTCCAGTCCTGCCAAGAGGAAAAGAACATCTAGTCCAACAAAGAATAC
TTCTGACAATTGGAGTGGTGGACATGCTGTGTCACATCCTCCAGTACAGCAACAAGCTCATTCATGGTGT
TTGACACCACAGAAATTACAGCATTTGGAACAGCTCCGCGCAAATAGAAATAATTTAAATCCAGCACAGA
AACTGATGCTGGAACAGCTGGAAAGTCAGTTTGTCTTAATGCAACAACACCAAATGAGACCAACAGGAGT
TGCACAGGTACGATCTACTGGAATTCCTAATGGGCCAACAGCTGACTCATCACTGCCTACAAACTCAGTC
TCTGGCCAGCAGCCACAGCTTGCTCTGACCAGAGTGCCTAGCGTCTCTCAGCCTGGAGTCCGTCCTGCCT
GCCCTGGGCAGCCTTTGGCCAATGGACCCTTTTCTGCAGGCCATGTTCCCTGTAGCACATCAAGAACGCT
GGGAAGTACAGACACTATTTTGATAGGCAATAATCATATAACAGGAAGTGGAAGTAATGGAAACGTGCCT
TACCTGCAGCGAAACGCACTCACTCTACCTCATAACCGCACAAACCTGACCAGCAGCGCAGAGGAGCCGT
GGAAAAACCAACTATCTAACTCCACTCAGGGGCTTCACAAAGGTCAGAGTTCACATTCGGCAGGTCCTAA
TGGTGAACGACCTCTCTCTTCCACTGGGCCTTCCCAGCATCTCCAGGCAGCTGGCTCTGGTATTCAGAAT
CAGAACGGACATCCCACCCTGCCTAGCAATTCAGTAACACAGGTAAGTATCAAGGTTACAAGACAGGTTT
AAGGAGACCAATAAGCTATTATTCGTATAGGATACTTTATACGAAGTTATTAAGTTATGGAGACCGGTGT
GGCACGTGCGGACCGAGCGGCCGCAGGAACCCCTAGTGATGGAGTTGGCCACTCCCTCTCTGCGCGCTCG
CTCGCTCACTGAGGCCGGGCGACCAAAGGTCGCCCGACGCCCGGGCTTTGCCCGGGCGGCCTCAGTGAGC
GAGCGAGCGCGCAGCTGCCTGCAGGGGCGCCTGATGCGGTATTTTCTCCTTACGCATCTGTGCGGTATTT
CACACCGCATA
[95 nt withheld, positions 3162-3256]
T
[46 nt withheld, positions 3258-3303]
C
[141 nt withheld, positions 3305-3445]
CCTTTGACGTTGGAGTCCACGTTCTTT
[37 nt withheld, positions 3473-3509]
ACTCTATCTCGGGCTATTCTTTTGATTTATAAGGGATTTTGCCGATTTCGGTCTATTGGTTAAAAAATGA
GCTGATTTAACAAAAATTTAACGCGAATTTTAACAAAATATTAACGTTTACAATTTTATGGTGCACTCTC
AGTACAATCTGCTCTGATGCCGCATAGTTAAGCCAGCCCCGACACCCGCCAACACCCGCTGACGCGCCCT
GACGGGCTTGTCTGCTCCCGGCATCCGCTTACAGACAAGCTGTGACCGTCTCCGGGAGCTGCATGTGTCA
GAGGTTTTCACCGTCATCACCGAAACGCGCGAGACGAAAGGGCCTCGTGATACGCCTATTTTTATAGGTT
AATGTCATGATAATAATGGTTTCTTAGACGTCAGGTGGCACTTTTCGGGGAAATGTGCGCGGAACCCCTA
TTTGTTTATTTTTCTAAATACATTCAAATATGTATCCGCTCATGAGACAATAACCCTGATAAATGCTTCA
ATAATATTGAAAAAGGAAGAGTATGAGTATTCAACATTTCCGTGTCGCCCTTATTCCCTTTTTTGCGGCA
TTTTGCCTTCCTGTTTTTGCTCACCCAGAAACGCTGGTGAAAGTAAAAGATGCTGAAGATCAGTTGGGTG
CACGAGTGGGTTACATCGAACTGGATCTCAACAGCGGTAAGATCCTTGAGAGTTTTCGCCCCGAAGAACG
TTTTCCAATGATGAGCACTTTTAAAGTTCTGCTATGTGGCGCGGTATTATCCCGTATTGACGCCGGGCAA
GAGCAACTCGGTCGCCGCATACACTATTCTCAGAATGACTTGGTTGAGTACTCACCAGTCACAGAAAAGC
ATCTTACGGATGGCATGACAGTAAGAGAATTATGCAGTGCTGCCATAACCATGAGTGATAACACTGCGGC
CAACTTACTTCTGACAACGATCGGAGGACCGAAGGAGCTAACCGCTTTTTTGCACAACATGGGGGATCAT
GTAACTCGCCTTGATCGTTGGGAACCGGAGCTGAATGAAGCCATACCAAACGACGAGCGTGACACCACGA
TGCCTGTAGCAATGGCAACAACGTTGCGCAAACTATTAACTGGCGAACTACTTACTCTAGCTTCCCGGCA
ACAATTAATAGACTGGATGGAGGCGGATAAAGTTGCAGGACCACTTCTGCGCTCGGCCCTTCCGGCTGGC
TGGTTTATTGCTGATAAATCTGGAGCCGGTGAGCGTGGGTCTCGCGGTATCATTGCAGCACTGGGGCCAG
ATGGTAAGCCCTCCCGTATCGTAGTTATCTACACGACGGGGAGTCAGGCAACTATGGATGAACGAAATAG
ACAGATCGCTGAGATAGGTGCCTCACTGATTAAGCATTGGTAACTGTCAGACCAAGTTTACTCATATATA
CTTTAGATTGATTTAAAACTTCATTTTTAATTTAAAAGGATCTAGGTGAAGATCCTTTTTGATAATCTCA
TGACCAAAATCCCTTAACGTGAGTTTTCGTTCCACTGAGCGTCAGACCCCGTAGAAAAGATCAAAGGATC
TTCTTGAGATCCTTTTTTTCTGCGCGTAATCTGCTGCTTGCAAACAAAAAAACCACCGCTACCAGCGGTG
GTTTGTTTGCCGGATCAAGAGCTACCAACTCTTTTTCCGAAGGTAACTGGCTTCAGCAGAGCGCAGATAC
CAAATACTGTTCTTCTAGTGTAGCCGTAGTTAGGCCACCACTTCAAGAACTCTGTAGCACCGCCTACATA
CCTCGCTCTGCTAATCCTGTTACCAGTGGCTGCTGCCAGTGGCGATAAGTCGTGTCTTACCGGGTTGGAC
TCAAGACGATAGTTACCGGATAAGGCGCAGCGGTCGGGCTGAACGGGGGGTTCGTGCACACAGCCCAGCT
TGGAGCGAACGACCTACACCGAACTGAGATACCTACAGCGTGAGCTATGAGAAAGCGCCACGCTTCCCGA
AGGGAGAAAGGCGGACAGGTATCCGGTAAGCGGCAGGGTCGGAACAGGAGAGCGCACGAGGGAGCTTCCA
GGGGGAAACGCCTGGTATCTTTATAGTCCTGTCGGGTTTCGCCACCTCTGACTTGAGCGTCGATTTTTGT
GATGCTCGTCAGGGGGGCGGAGCCTATGGAAAAACGCCAGCAACGCGGCCTTTTTACGGTTCCTGGCCTT
TTGCTGGCCTTTTGCTCACATGT
Features (pLannotate 1.2.2; 16 found; start..end, strand, type, name):
     12..39      +  repeat_region  AAV2 ITR (fragment): inverted terminal repeat of adeno-associated virus serotype 2 inverted
     68..95      +  repeat_region  AAV2 ITR (fragment): inverted terminal repeat of adeno-associated virus serotype 2 inverted
    145..161     -  misc_feature   MCS (fragment): pUC18/19 multiple cloning site
    187..398     +  promoter       EF-1α core promoter: core promoter for human elongation factor EF-1α
    411..679     +  LTR            5' LTR (truncated): truncated 5' long terminal repeat (LTR) from human T-cell leukemia virus (HTLV) type 1
    749..2842    +  CDS            KDM6A (fragment): KDM6A_HUMAN - Also known as UTX. Experimental evidence at protein level: Swiss-Prot protein existence level 1. Histone demethylase that specifically demethylates 'Lys-27' of histone H3, thereby playing a central role in histone code (PubMed:17851529, PubMed:17713478, PubMed:17761849). Demethylates trimethylated and dimethylated but not monomethylated H3 'Lys-27' (PubMed:17851529, PubMed:17713478, PubMed:17761849). Plays a central role in regulation of posterior development, by regulating HOX gene expression (PubMed:17851529). Demethylation of 'Lys-27' of histone H3 is concomitant with methylat
   2843..2883    +  intron         chimeric intron (fragment): chimera between introns from human β-globin and immunoglobulin heavy chain genes
   2892..2920    +  protein_bind   lox2272 (fragment): Cre-mediated recombination occurs in the 8-bp core sequence (GGATACTT). lox2272 sites are compatible with each other, but incompatible with loxP or loxN sites (Lee and Saito, 1988). Cre recombinase
   2965..3105    +  repeat_region  AAV2 ITR: inverted terminal repeat of adeno-associated virus serotype 2 inverted
   3110..3161    -  misc_feature   bom (fragment): basis of mobility region from pBR322
   3180..3635    +  rep_origin     f1 ori (sequence partly withheld): f1 bacteriophage origin of replication; arrow indicates direction of (+) strand synthesis
   3636..3685    -  misc_feature   bom (fragment): basis of mobility region from pBR322
   3787..3822    -  CDS            rop (fragment): Rop protein, which maintains plasmids at low copy number; rop
   3917..4021    +  promoter       AmpR promoter: bla
   4022..4882    +  CDS            AmpR: β-lactamase; bla; confers resistance to ampicillin, carbenicillin, and related antibiotics
   5053..5641    +  rep_origin     ori: high-copy-number ColE1/pMB1/pBR322/pUC origin of replication
