[The description below was written by a language model from this plasmid's Addgene catalogue record and pLannotate feature annotations shown in this document.]
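Description:
pAAVLINK-EF1alpha-5' KDM6A is an AAV transfer plasmid built on the pAAV-hSyn-EGFP backbone. It serves as the 5' half of a two-vector AAVLINK system for delivering human KDM6A (UTX), a histone H3 Lys-27 demethylase whose coding sequence is too large for a single AAV genome. The plasmid is about 5.7 kb and is maintained in E. coli through a high-copy ColE1/pUC-type origin with ampicillin selection (AmpR under its own bla promoter). An f1 origin is also present in the backbone. A recombination-deficient strain is listed for growth, which is usual for ITR-containing plasmids.

Between the AAV2 inverted terminal repeats, an EF-1α core promoter followed by an HTLV-1 5' LTR segment (a common composite enhancer/leader arrangement) drives the N-terminal portion of KDM6A. The catalogue states that the insert carries an N-terminal HA tag, although the tag is not separately annotated. The KDM6A annotation is a fragment of roughly 2.1 kb. It ends directly at a short piece of a chimeric β-globin/immunoglobulin intron, presumably the splice-donor side, which is followed by a lox2272 site and then the right ITR. No polyadenylation signal is annotated, which fits a cassette designed to be completed by a partner.

This layout suggests that Cre-mediated recombination at lox2272 joins this genome to a matching 3' vector. Splicing would then remove the intronic junction and the lox site to restore a full-length open reading frame. The record does not describe the 3' partner or the source of Cre, and it refers to the publication for the corresponding vectors. The left ITR is detected only as short fragments in the sequencing-derived annotation.
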