Addgene plasmid #236688: pAAVLINK-EF1alpha-5' KDM6A
Purpose: 5' AAVLINK plasmid for KDM6A expression
Depositing lab: Zhonghua Lu. Depositing organization: Shenzhen Institute of Advanced Technology (SIAT), Chinese Academy of Sciences. Publication: AAVLINK: A potent DNA-recombination method for large cargo delivery in gene therapy. Lin J, Lin Y, Liu N, Cao W, Zhang J, Wen S, Zhang Y, Liao W, Hong Z, Lin Y, Liu Q, Liu H, Li Q, Chen B, Li M, Luo Z, Yang L, Yang Y, Zheng SH, Wang Y, Chu H, Hu Y, Qin Y, Luo BX, Tian S, Chen Y, Yan T, Yang L, Wang H, Liu T, Jiang Y, Lu Z. Cell. 2026 Feb 5;189(3):969-986.e17. doi: 10.1016/j.cell.2025.12.039. Epub 2026 Jan 27. PubMed 41605211.
Backbone
  Vector backbone: pAAV-hSyn-EGFP
  Backbone manufacturer: Addgene
  Vector type: AAV
Growth in bacteria
  Bacterial resistance: Ampicillin, 100 μg/mL
  Growth temperature: 37°C
  Growth strain: NEB Stable
  Copy number: High Copy
Gene/Insert
  Gene/Insert name: KDM6A
  Species: H. sapiens (human)
  Entrez Gene: KDM6A (a.k.a. KABUK2, UTX, bA386N14.2)
  Promoter: EF1alpha
  Tag / fusion protein: HA (N terminal on insert)
  Cloning method: Restriction Enzyme; 5′ cloning site unknown (unknown if destroyed)
Terms and licenses: Academic/Nonprofit Terms; Industry Terms: Not Available to Industry
Depositor comments: See publication for corresponding AAV Link vectors.
How to cite: pAAVLINK-EF1alpha-5' KDM6A was a gift from Zhonghua Lu (Addgene plasmid # 236688 ; http://n2t.net/addgene:236688 ; RRID:Addgene_236688)
